Addgene plasmid #172304: pIVTR(T7A)-B18R
Purpose: In vitro transcription of B18R
Depositing lab: Patrik Verstreken. Depositing organization: Vlaams Instituut voor Biotechnologie (VIB, vzw).
Backbone
  Vector backbone: pIVTR
  Backbone size w/o insert (bp): 2074
  Vector type: Other
Growth in bacteria
  Bacterial resistance: Ampicillin, 100 μg/mL
  Growth temperature: 37°C
  Growth strain: DH5alpha
  Copy number: High Copy
Gene/Insert
  Gene/Insert name: B18R
  Species: Other
  Insert size (bp): 882
  Promoter: T7 promoter A-initiating
  Cloning method: Gibson Cloning
Terms and licenses: Academic/Nonprofit Terms; Industry Terms: Not Available to Industry
How to cite: pIVTR(T7A)-B18R was a gift from Patrik Verstreken (Addgene plasmid # 172304 ; http://n2t.net/addgene:172304 ; RRID:Addgene_172304)
