[The description below was written by a language model from this plasmid's Addgene catalogue record and pLannotate feature annotations shown in this document.]
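Description:
pIVTR(T7A)-B18R is a small bacterial plasmid (about 2.9 kb in the sequenced record) that serves as a template for in vitro transcription of B18R mRNA. It is built on the compact pIVTR backbone, which carries only what is needed for propagation in E. coli. This comprises a high-copy ColE1/pUC-type origin of replication and the β-lactamase gene under its own bla promoter, giving ampicillin selection. The record shows no mammalian promoter, viral element or eukaryotic selection marker, consistent with a construct meant to yield RNA in a cell-free reaction rather than to be expressed directly from DNA in cells.

The payload is an 882 bp B18R insert, introduced by Gibson assembly. The annotation matches it to the B18 protein of vaccinia virus strain Western Reserve. This protein acts as a soluble decoy receptor for type I interferon, blocking the interaction of IFN-alpha with its host receptor and so counteracting the antiviral response. The coding region sits downstream of a T7 promoter described as "A-initiating", meaning a variant in which T7 RNA polymerase starts the transcript with an adenosine rather than the usual guanosine. The feature table annotates this promoter only as a fragment, probably because of that modification. Remnants of a pUC-type multiple cloning site flank the insert. A fragment annotated as the human β-globin polyadenylation signal follows it, presumably providing 3′ untranslated sequence in the transcript.

The stated purpose is simply in vitro transcription of B18R, and the record gives no details of downstream applications.
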