Features (pLannotate 1.2.2; 8 found; start..end, strand, type, name):
      1..17      +  promoter       T7 promoter (fragment): promoter for bacteriophage T7 RNA polymerase
     65..101     +  misc_feature   MCS (fragment): pUC18/19 multiple cloning site
    107..874     +  CDS            B18_VACCW (fragment): Experimental evidence at protein level: Swiss-Prot protein existence level 1. Counteracts the antiviral effects of host IFN-alpha/beta. Acts as a soluble IFN-alpha receptor and thus inhibits the interaction between host IFN-alpha and its receptor. From Vaccinia virus (strain Western Reserve) (VACV) (Vaccinia virus (strain WR)).
    905..925     +  misc_feature   MCS (fragment): pUC18/19 multiple cloning site
    926..1059    +  polyA_signal   β-globin poly(A) (fragment): human β-globin polyadenylation signal
   1123..1711    -  rep_origin     ori: high-copy-number ColE1/pMB1/pBR322/pUC origin of replication
   1882..2742    -  CDS            AmpR: β-lactamase; bla; confers resistance to ampicillin, carbenicillin, and related antibiotics
   2743..2847    -  promoter       AmpR promoter: bla
>Addgene plasmid #172304 | pIVTR(T7A)-B18R | addgene full sequence | sequence record 340434 | Addgene NGS Result
TAATACGACTCACTATAAGGACATTTGCTTCTGACACAACTGTGTTCACTAGCAACCTCAAACAGAATTC
GAGCTCGGTACCCGGGGATCCTCTAGAGTCGCCACCATGACAATGAAAATGATGGTCCACATTTATTTTG
TCTCTCTTAGTCTGCTCCTCTTGCTTTTTCATAGCTATGCGATCGACATAGAAAACGAAATAACGGAGTT
TTTTAATAAAATGCGAGACACCCTGCCTGCAAAAGATTCCAAGTGGCTCAACCCAGCGTGCATGTTCGGT
GGCACGATGAATGATATCGCGGCCTTGGGCGAGCCCTTTTCTGCCAAATGTCCTCCAATAGAGGACTCCC
TTCTGTCCCACCGGTATAAAGACTATGTTGTTAAATGGGAGAGGTTGGAGAAAAACAGACGAAGGCAGGT
AAGTAACAAAAGAGTAAAGCACGGGGATCTCTGGATTGCCAACTACACCTCAAAATTCTCAAATCGGCGG
TATCTCTGTACTGTGACGACCAAGAATGGTGATTGCGTGCAGGGTATCGTCAGAAGCCACATCAGAAAAC
CTCCCTCCTGCATTCCGAAAACTTATGAGCTTGGAACTCACGATAAGTATGGGATCGACTTGTATTGTGG
CATCCTTTATGCCAAACATTACAACAATATAACATGGTATAAGGATAACAAAGAGATTAATATTGATGAC
ATCAAATATTCTCAAACCGGGAAGAAACTGATCATCCATAACCCAGAACTGGAGGACTCAGGTCGCTACG
ACTGCTATGTTCATTACGATGACGTAAGGATTAAGAATGATATCGTTGTCAGTCGCTGTAAGATACTGAC
CGTGCTGCCTTCTCAGGACCATAGGTTCAAATTGAAGCGAAATTGTGGGTATGCCTCCAATTGAGACCTG
CAGGCATGCAAGCTTGCTCGCTTTCTTGCTGTCCAATTTCTATTAAAGGTTCCTTTGTTCCCTAAGTCCA
ACTACTAAACTGGGGGATATTATGAAGGGCCTTGAGCATCTGGATTCTGCCTAATAAAAAACATTTATTT
TCATTGCAAAACCATGGGAGCAAAAGGCCAGCAAAAGGCCAGGAACCGTAAAAAGGCCGCGTTGCTGGCG
TTTTTCCATAGGCTCCGCCCCCCTGACGAGCATCACAAAAATCGACGCTCAAGTCAGAGGTGGCGAAACC
CGACAGGACTATAAAGATACCAGGCGTTTCCCCCTGGAAGCTCCCTCGTGCGCTCTCCTGTTCCGACCCT
GCCGCTTACCGGATACCTGTCCGCCTTTCTCCCTTCGGGAAGCGTGGCGCTTTCTCATAGCTCACGCTGT
AGGTATCTCAGTTCGGTGTAGGTCGTTCGCTCCAAGCTGGGCTGTGTGCACGAACCCCCCGTTCAGCCCG
ACCGCTGCGCCTTATCCGGTAACTATCGTCTTGAGTCCAACCCGGTAAGACACGACTTATCGCCACTGGC
AGCAGCCACTGGTAACAGGATTAGCAGAGCGAGGTATGTAGGCGGTGCTACAGAGTTCTTGAAGTGGTGG
CCTAACTACGGCTACACTAGAAGAACAGTATTTGGTATCTGCGCTCTGCTGAAGCCAGTTACCTTCGGAA
AAAGAGTTGGTAGCTCTTGATCCGGCAAACAAACCACCGCTGGTAGCGGTGGTTTTTTTGTTTGCAAGCA
GCAGATTACGCGCAGAAAAAAAGGATCTCAAGAAGATCCTTTGATCTTTTCTACGGGGTCTGACGCTCAG
TGGAACGAAAACTCACGTTAAGGGATTTTGGTCATGAGATTATCAAAAAGGATCTTCACCTAGATCCTTT
TAAATTAAAAATGAAGTTTTAAATCAATCTAAAGTATATATGAGTAAACTTGGTCTGACAGTTACCAATG
CTTAATCAGTGAGGCACCTATCTCAGCGATCTGTCTATTTCGTTCATCCATAGTTGCCTGACTCCCCGTC
GTGTAGATAACTACGATACGGGAGGGCTTACCATCTGGCCCCAGTGCTGCAATGATACCGCGAGACCCAC
GCTCACCGGCTCCAGATTTATCAGCAATAAACCAGCCAGCCGGAAGGGCCGAGCGCAGAAGTGGTCCTGC
AACTTTATCCGCCTCCATCCAGTCTATTAATTGTTGCCGGGAAGCTAGAGTAAGTAGTTCGCCAGTTAAT
AGTTTGCGCAACGTTGTTGCCATTGCTACAGGCATCGTGGTGTCACGCTCGTCGTTTGGTATGGCTTCAT
TCAGCTCCGGTTCCCAACGATCAAGGCGAGTTACATGATCCCCCATGTTGTGCAAAAAAGCGGTTAGCTC
CTTCGGTCCTCCGATCGTTGTCAGAAGTAAGTTGGCCGCAGTGTTATCACTCATGGTTATGGCAGCACTG
CATAATTCTCTTACTGTCATGCCATCCGTAAGATGCTTTTCTGTGACTGGTGAGTACTCAACCAAGTCAT
TCTGAGAATAGTGTATGCGGCGACCGAGTTGCTCTTGCCCGGCGTCAATACGGGATAATACCGCGCCACA
TAGCAGAACTTTAAAAGTGCTCATCATTGGAAAACGTTCTTCGGGGCGAAAACTCTCAAGGATCTTACCG
CTGTTGAGATCCAGTTCGATGTAACCCACTCGTGCACCCAACTGATCTTCAGCATCTTTTACTTTCACCA
GCGTTTCTGGGTGAGCAAAAACAGGAAGGCAAAATGCCGCAAAAAAGGGAATAAGGGCGACACGGAAATG
TTGAATACTCATACTCTTCCTTTTTCAATATTATTGAAGCATTTATCAGGGTTATTGTCTCATGAGCGGA
TACATATTTGAATGTATTTAGAAAAATAAACAAATAGGGGTTCCGCGCACATTTCCCCGAAAAGTGCCAC
CTGACGTC
